>Addgene plasmid #121725 | IF701: pMVP (L5-L4) APEX2 | addgene full sequence | sequence record 237084 | Addgene NGS Result
CTTTCCTGCGTTATCCCCTGATTCTGTGGATAACCGTATTACCGCCTTTGAGTGAGCTGATACCGCTCGC
CGCAGCCGAACGACCGAGCGCAGCGAGTCAGTGAGCGAGGAAGCGGAAGAGCGCCCAATACGCAAACCGC
CTCTCCCCGCGCGTTGGCCGATTCATTAATGCAGCTGGCACGACAGGTTTCCCGACTGGAAAGCGGGCAG
TGAGCGCAACGCAATTAATACGCGTACCGCTAGCCAGGAAGAGTTTGTAGAAACGCAAAAAGGCCATCCG
TCAGGATGGCCTTCTGCTTAGTTTGATGCCTGGCAGTTTATGGCGGGCGTCCTGCCCGCCACCCTCCGGG
CCGTTGCTTCACAACGTTCAAATCCGCTCCCGGCGGATTTGTCCTACTCAGGAGAGCGTTCACCGACAAA
CAACAGATAAAACGAAAGGCCCAGTCTTCCGACTGAGCCTTTCGTTTTATTTGATGCCTGGCAGTTCCCT
ACTCTCGCGTTAACGCTAGCATGGATGTTTTCCCAGTCACGACGTTGTAAAACGACGGCCAGTCTTAAGC
TCGGGCCCCAAATAATGATTTTATTTTGACTGATAGTGACCTGTTCGTTGCAACAAATTGATGAGCAATG
CTTTTTTATAATGCCAACTTTGTATACAAAAGTTGTGATGGGAAAGTCTTACCCAACTGTGAGTGCTGAT
TACCAGGACGCCGTTGAGAAGGCGAAGAAGAAGCTCAGAGGCTTCATCGCTGAGAAGAGATGCGCTCCTC
TAATGCTCCGTTTGGCATTCCACTCTGCTGGAACCTTTGACAAGGGCACGAAGACCGGTGGACCCTTCGG
AACCATCAAGCACCCTGCCGAACTGGCTCACAGCGCTAACAACGGTCTTGACATCGCTGTTAGGCTTTTG
GAGCCACTCAAGGCGGAGTTCCCTATTTTGAGCTACGCCGATTTCTACCAGTTGGCTGGCGTTGTTGCCG
TTGAGGTCACGGGTGGACCTAAGGTTCCATTCCACCCTGGAAGAGAGGACAAGCCTGAGCCGCCACCAGA
GGGTCGCTTGCCCGATCCCACTAAGGGTTCTGACCATTTGAGAGATGTGTTTGGCAAAGCTATGGGGCTT
ACTGACCAAGATATCGTTGCTCTATCTGGGGGTCACACTATTGGAGCTGCACACAAGGAGCGTTCTGGAT
TTGAGGGTCCCTGGACCTCTAATCCTCTTATTTTCGACAACTCATACTTCACGGAGTTGTTGAGTGGTGA
GAAGGAAGGTCTCCTTCAGCTACCTTCTGACAAGGCTCTTTTGTCTGACCCTGTATTCCGCCCTCTCGTT
GACAAATATGCAGCGGACGAAGATGCCTTCTTTGCTGATTACGCTGAGGCTCACCAAAAGCTTTCCGAGC
TTGGGTTTGCTGATGCCGGTGGAGGCAGCCACCCAACTTTTCTATACAAAGTTGGCATTATAAGAAAGCA
TTGCTTATCAATTTGTTGCAACGAACAGGTCACTATCAGTCAAAATAAAATCATTATTTGCCATCCAGCT
GCAGGGCGGCCGCGATATCCCCTATAGTGAGTCGTATTACATGGTCATAGCTGTTTCCTGGCAGCTCTGG
CCCGTGTCTCAAAATCTCTGATGTTACATTGCACAAGATAAAAATATATCATCATGAACAATAAAACTGT
CTGCTTACATAAACAGTAATACAAGGGGTGTTATGAGCCATATTCAACGGGAAACGTCGAGGCCGCGATT
AAATTCCAACATGGATGCTGATTTATATGGGTATAAATGGGCTCGCGATAATGTCGGGCAATCAGGTGCG
ACAATCTATCGCTTGTATGGGAAGCCCGATGCGCCAGAGTTGTTTCTGAAACATGGCAAAGGTAGCGTTG
CCAATGATGTTACAGATGAGATGGTCAGACTAAACTGGCTGACGGAATTTATGCCTCTTCCGACCATCAA
GCATTTTATCCGTACTCCTGATGATGCATGGTTACTCACCACTGCGATCCCCGGAAAAACAGCATTCCAG
GTATTAGAAGAATATCCTGATTCAGGTGAAAATATTGTTGATGCGCTGGCAGTGTTCCTGCGCCGGTTGC
ATTCGATTCCTGTTTGTAATTGTCCTTTTAACAGCGATCGCGTATTTCGTCTCGCTCAGGCGCAATCACG
AATGAATAACGGTTTGGTTGATGCGAGTGATTTTGATGACGAGCGTAATGGCTGGCCTGTTGAACAAGTC
TGGAAAGAAATGCATAAACTTTTGCCATTCTCACCGGATTCAGTCGTCACTCATGGTGATTTCTCACTTG
ATAACCTTATTTTTGACGAGGGGAAATTAATAGGTTGTATTGATGTTGGACGAGTCGGAATCGCAGACCG
ATACCAGGATCTTGCCATCCTATGGAACTGCCTCGGTGAGTTTTCTCCTTCATTACAGAAACGGCTTTTT
CAAAAATATGGTATTGATAATCCTGATATGAATAAATTGCAGTTTCATTTGATGCTCGATGAGTTTTTCT
AATCAGAATTGGTTAATTGGTTGTAACACTGGCAGAGCATTACGCTGACTTGACGGGACGGCGCAAGCTC
ATGACCAAAATCCCTTAACGTGAGTTACGCGTCGTTCCACTGAGCGTCAGACCCCGTAGAAAAGATCAAA
GGATCTTCTTGAGATCCTTTTTTTCTGCGCGTAATCTGCTGCTTGCAAACAAAAAAACCACCGCTACCAG
CGGTGGTTTGTTTGCCGGATCAAGAGCTACCAACTCTTTTTCCGAAGGTAACTGGCTTCAGCAGAGCGCA
GATACCAAATACTGTTCTTCTAGTGTAGCCGTAGTTAGGCCACCACTTCAAGAACTCTGTAGCACCGCCT
ACATACCTCGCTCTGCTAATCCTGTTACCAGTGGCTGCTGCCAGTGGCGATAAGTCGTGTCTTACCGGGT
TGGACTCAAGACGATAGTTACCGGATAAGGCGCAGCGGTCGGGCTGAACGGGGGGTTCGTGCACACAGCC
CAGCTTGGAGCGAACGACCTACACCGAACTGAGATACCTACAGCGTGAGCTATGAGAAAGCGCCACGCTT
CCCGAAGGGAGAAAGGCGGACAGGTATCCGGTAAGCGGCAGGGTCGGAACAGGAGAGCGCACGAGGGAGC
TTCCAGGGGGAAACGCCTGGTATCTTTATAGTCCTGTCGGGTTTCGCCACCTCTGACTTGAGCGTCGATT
TTTGTGATGCTCGTCAGGGGGGCGGAGCCTATGGAAAAACGCCAGCAACGCGGCCTTTTTACGGTTCCTG
GCCTTTTGCTGGCCTTTTGCTCACATGTT
Features (pLannotate 1.2.2; 10 found; start..end, strand, type, name):
    121..213     +  CDS            lacI (fragment): lac repressor; lacI; The lac repressor binds to the lac operator to inhibit transcription in E. coli. This inhibition can be relieved by adding lactose or isopropyl-β-D-thiogalactopyranoside (IPTG).
    268..295     -  terminator     rrnB T2 terminator: transcription terminator T2 from the E. coli rrnB gene
    427..470     +  terminator     rrnB T1 terminator: Escherichia coli rrnB; transcription terminator T1 from the E. coli rrnB gene
    517..553     -  CDS            lacZα (fragment): LacZα fragment of β-galactosidase; lacZ fragment
    570..665     +  protein_bind   attL5: mutant version of attL; recombination site for the Gateway® LR reaction LR Clonase™
    668..1417    +  CDS            APEX2: soybean ascorbate peroxidase, engineered to serve as a monomeric tag for electron microscopy and live-cell proteomics (Lam et al., 2015) more active than the original APEX due to the A134P mutation
   1434..1529    -  protein_bind   attL4: mutant version of attL; recombination site for the Gateway® LR reaction LR Clonase™
   1561..1579    -  promoter       T7 promoter: promoter for bacteriophage T7 RNA polymerase
   1713..2522    +  CDS            KanR: aminoglycoside phosphotransferase; aph(3')-Ia; confers resistance to kanamycin in bacteria or G418 (Geneticin®) in eukaryotes
   2669..3257    +  rep_origin     ori: high-copy-number ColE1/pMB1/pBR322/pUC origin of replication
