[The description below was written by a language model from this plasmid's Addgene catalogue record and pLannotate feature annotations shown in this document.]
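Description:
IF701: pMVP (L5-L4) APEX2 is a Gateway entry plasmid built on the Invitrogen pDONR221 P5-P4 backbone and belongs to the pMVP modular cloning platform. It is a small bacterial plasmid of about 3.3 kb, maintained at high copy in E. coli through a ColE1/pUC-type origin and selected with kanamycin via an aminoglycoside phosphotransferase gene. It carries no eukaryotic promoter or polyadenylation signal of its own. It is a parts donor, not an expression vector. The rrnB T1 and T2 terminators upstream of the cassette are standard pDONR elements that insulate the insert from read-through transcription. The short lacI and lacZα fragments and the T7 promoter are backbone remnants, with M13 primer sites used for sequencing across the insert.

The payload is the coding sequence of APEX2, an engineered monomeric soybean ascorbate peroxidase whose A134P mutation makes it more active than the original APEX. It is widely used as a genetically encoded tag for electron microscopy contrast and for proximity-labelling proteomics in living cells. The roughly 765 bp insert was amplified from an existing APEX2 plasmid and is flanked by attL5 and attL4 recombination sites. The insert is recorded as "open", which is consistent with a reading frame left without a stop codon so that translation can continue into the next module. In a four-component MultiSite Gateway Pro LR reaction, the L5-L4 position places APEX2 directly upstream of a gene of interest supplied from another entry plasmid, producing an N-terminal APEX2 fusion. The promoter and other regulatory elements come from the remaining entry modules and the destination vector.
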