Addgene plasmid #121725: IF701: pMVP (L5-L4) APEX2
Purpose: pMVP L5-L4 entry plasmid, contains APEX2 for 4-component MultiSite Gateway Pro assembly. Allows fusion of N-term APEX2 to gene of interest.
Depositing lab: Christopher Newgard. Depositing organization: Duke University. Publication: Creation of versatile cloning platforms for transgene expression and dCas9-based epigenome editing. Haldeman JM, Conway AE, Arlotto ME, Slentz DH, Muoio DM, Becker TC, Newgard CB. Nucleic Acids Res. 2018 Dec 27. pii: 5264291. doi: 10.1093/nar/gky1286. PubMed 30590691.
Backbone
  Vector backbone: pDONR221 P5-P4
  Backbone manufacturer: Invitrogen
  Backbone size w/o insert (bp): 2554
  Vector type: Synthetic Biology ; pMVP Gateway Entry Plasmid
Growth in bacteria
  Bacterial resistance: Kanamycin, 50 μg/mL
  Growth temperature: 37°C
  Growth strain: DH5alpha
  Copy number: High Copy
Gene/Insert
  Gene/Insert name: APEX2 (open)
  Species: Synthetic
  Insert size (bp): 765
  Cloning method: Gateway Cloning
  Sequencing primers: 5′ M13F; 3′ M13R
Terms and licenses: Academic/Nonprofit Terms; Industry Terms: Not Available to Industry
Depositor comments: APEX2 sequence PCR'd from Addgene #49386
How to cite: IF701: pMVP (L5-L4) APEX2 was a gift from Christopher Newgard (Addgene plasmid # 121725 ; http://n2t.net/addgene:121725 ; RRID:Addgene_121725)
